Addgene plasmid #34452: KHBD00329
Depositing lab: Bart Deplancke. Depositing organization: Swiss Federal Institute of Technology (EPFL). Publication: Automated protein-DNA interaction screening of Drosophila regulatory elements. Korneel Hens, Jean-Daniel Feuz, Alina Isakova, Antonina Lagovitina, Andreas Massouras, Julien Bryois, Patrick Callaerts, Susan E. Celniker, Bart Deplancke. Nat Methods. 2011 Oct 30;8(12):1065-70. 10.1038/nmeth.1763 PubMed 22037703.
Backbone
  Vector backbone: pDONR221
  Backbone manufacturer: Invitrogen
  Backbone size w/o insert (bp): 2536
  Vector type: Gateway Donor Vector
Growth in bacteria
  Bacterial resistance: Kanamycin, 50 μg/mL
  Growth temperature: 37°C
  Growth strain: DH5alpha
  Copy number: High Copy
Gene/Insert
  Gene/Insert name: CG4677 (alt names: FBgn0039039; lmd; lame duck)
  Species: D. melanogaster (fly)
  Insert size (bp): 2598
  Entrez Gene: lmd (a.k.a. Dmel_CG4677, CG4677, Dmel\CG4677, K, LMD, Lmd, anon-EST:CL2d4, gfl, minc)
  Cloning method: Gateway Cloning
  Sequencing primers: 5′ M13F; 3′ M13R
Terms and licenses: Academic/Nonprofit Terms; Industry Terms: Not Available to Industry
Depositor comments: Please note that the ORFs in this collection were cloned open-ended (without a stop codon).
How to cite: KHBD00329 was a gift from Bart Deplancke (Addgene plasmid # 34452 ; http://n2t.net/addgene:34452 ; RRID:Addgene_34452)
