[The description below was written by a language model from this plasmid's Addgene catalogue record.]
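Description:
KHBD00329 is a Gateway entry-type clone built in the pDONR221 donor vector backbone (Invitrogen), carrying the open reading frame of the Drosophila melanogaster gene CG4677, better known as lmd or lame duck. The insert is recorded as 2598 bp in a backbone of about 2.5 kb once the donor cassette has been replaced. It was introduced by Gateway recombination cloning, so the ORF should be flanked by recombination sites that allow transfer into compatible destination vectors, although no feature table is provided to confirm the exact sites. The plasmid is maintained in E. coli as a high-copy construct under kanamycin selection, and the insert can be read from the flanking M13 forward and reverse primer sites.

As a donor/entry vector, the construct is a shuttle for the coding sequence rather than an expression plasmid. The record lists no promoter, tag or reporter, and expression elements would be supplied by whichever destination vector receives the ORF. The depositor notes that ORFs in this collection were cloned open-ended, without a stop codon. This design permits in-frame C-terminal fusions after recombination, but it also means the destination vector must provide translation termination. The clone belongs to a collection associated with work on automated protein–DNA interaction screening of Drosophila regulatory elements. Its likely use is therefore as a source of the lmd ORF for making fusion constructs in such interaction assays, though it could be moved into other Gateway-compatible expression systems as well.
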