>Addgene plasmid #34452 | KHBD00329 | depositor partial sequence | sequence record 41019 | KHBD00329 sequence 2598 bps
ATGTCATCCTCGCTGAAGACCAGCCAAAGTGGCGGCATGTACGTCAAGACGTCGTCGATTTCGGGTATTT
CGTCGATTTCTGGCAAGGAGGCGGCCAGTTGCTACGGCGGATTTATGTCGCCTCCGCTGAGTGCCAATAT
AACGGCCAATAATGGGGAGCGGGAAATGTTCCGTGTGCCGGGAGCCAAGGTGGAAACGAATGAAAGTTAC
GCCTGCGGTGAGCTGCAGTTTCCGGACTTTTCACACCTCTGCTTTGCCGCCGAGACACCGAACTCCGTGT
TCAGCGACTGTCACAACTATGCTGGCCAGGATCAGCAGCAGGATTCGGATCAGGATGACATTGTCTGCGC
AGCGGCGGAAAATACGGGCATGCCCTATCAGCAGGGACAGTACACGCAACTGAATCGCGAGGATATCTTC
CGCTTCGAACCGGAGGACATAGCGCGTCTGACTGGCGAGTCCGAACTGCCCGGCATGTTGCAACATCCAC
AGACGCCATATACCCCATATACCCCTTACACACCCTACACACCGTGCAGTGCACAGAATAGTCAGTATGC
CGTGCAGCCGGCGAATGACTCCATTAATCTGGATATCGATTATTTTAATTACGACGAGATTAATTGCCAA
TCGAAAAACCAGTCACCGTGCTCATCACCGCACCTCGACGCCTGGCTGAACTTCAATCTCGGCGAGATTT
CAGCGGCCGCATCATCGAGTGCCGCATCCCCGAAGTTGGGCAATGTGTTCGAGGAGCAGGTCAAAGAGGA
GGCCTCGCCGGCGAAACTGCCATCGATGAACTCCACCTTCGGCACTCCCAAATGCATTCCCATGTGCGCC
AGCAACTACGAGGATTACGCGAATCTCTACCAACAGGGATCGGGGTATTCCACGGAGAACTACCACAACA
ATATGGCTCAGGTCGTCGAGAAGCCCAATCGCGAGCACAAGGCCATCTGGACCATCGATGAACTGGATGA
ACTGATGTTGGGCGAGCAGCAGCAGTTCCTTCAGCATCATCTGCAGCAGCAACACTTGCAGGAGCAGCAG
GAGCAACTGCATCAGCCACATGGGCAGGAACAGCAAACACAGAACTGCAAAGACGATCTGGTCAACTATC
TATCGGATGAGTTCATCAAGGCCGAGGAGTTCCGGAGCCTGGACAGTGACGATGACGAGAACTACAACGA
GGAGGAGGATGACCTGGACAATGACGTGTTTGCCCCACCGGCGGAAAGTGATCCCAAGCCGGATTCAACC
TGCTGTGATCCCGAGGCGGAGCCAGAGAATGAGGTCATCCCACTCATCTGCCGCTGGACGGGATGCGACG
AGGAGTTCCCGCACCAACAGGCCTTCGTCGAGCACATCGAGAAGTGCCATGTGGATGTGCGCAAGGGCGA
GGACTTCTCCTGCTTCTGGCTAGACTGCCCCAGGCGCTACAAGCCCTTCAATGCCCGCTACAAGCTGCTC
ATCCACATGCGAGTTCACAGCGGCGAGAAGCCCAACAAATGTCCGTTTCCCGGCTGCAATAAAGCATTCT
CGCGTTTGGAAAATTTGAAAATTCATCAACGCTCGCACACGGGCGAGCGGCCTTATGGCTGCCAGTATAA
AGGTTGCCTCAAAGCGTTCAGCAATAGCTCGGATCGGGCGAAACATCAAAGGACCCACTACGATACGAAA
CCGTATGCCTGCCAGCTGCCTGGATGCACCAAGCGCTACACGGATCCCTCCAGCCTCCGCAAACATGTCA
AGAACCACGCGCTGCGCAACGCCAACGGACAGCTGCGCCGCAAATCTGCCGGCGGCGCTTCCGTACCGCC
CTCCGGTCCAAAGAAGGCGGCCAAAACACGCCGTCACTCCGAGTCGGCACTGGTGCAAAGGGGCGTGGGT
GCGGGCGTGGGCGTGGCCGTGCCAAGTGCTCCGGGGGATCAGCGACAACACCGCAGCAATAGTTGCAGCG
AGGCATTGCTGCTGCAGCAGCATCAACAGCAGCAGCAACAGCAGCAGCAGCAGCAGAAGCAGCATCAGCC
AGAAAACGAAAGGACGACAGACCGCAGCAATTGCGGCACCGGTGTTGCAGCTAATAACAATTCAATGAAC
TTTAATGAGTTGTCAAATTGCATTGTCATCATCGAGCACAATCAGAGCGGAGGTCCTGCAGGACCTGCAA
CACTGGCAACCGCAACAGCAACAACAACGGCAACAGCAACATATGGCAATGGCAACATGGCGCCCGCACC
GGAAACGGAAGTGCTGAGCGTTTGCAGCGGTGGCGGCAGCAGTAACAGTAACAGCAACAATAACCGTTAC
AATGCGAATATTAATCAATTAAGCGAACTCGAGCAATTGCTGACGACGGCGAAGCCCACAGGTACGCCAG
CCGCATCTGCTAATGGAATTAGCCTGGCCAACAATAATGGCCGCGCCAATGGTGACAGCAAATGCCACTT
GAGCGAGTTTGTGTCGTTCGAGTACGTGACAAAGTATCTGACGGATGTCTACGAGCCGCAATGCAAAAGC
CCACAGCCCCCGGCTAATTTCCATTTGCAGCCCGAATTTGACAACAGCTTCGACATGCTGGACTTCCCGC
AGTTCATT
