>Addgene plasmid #34452 | KHBD00329 | addgene partial sequence | sequence record 42360 | M13-Rev 5'-CAGGAAACAGCTATGACC-3'
TTTATTTTGACTGATAGTGACCTGTTCGTTGCAACAAATTGATAAGCAATGCTTTCTTATAATGCCAACT
TTGTACAAGAAAGTTGGCAAAATGAACTGCGGGAAGTCCAGCATGTCGAAGCTGTTGTCAAATTCGGGCT
GCAAATGGAAATTAGCCGGGGGCTGTGGGCTTTTGCATTGCGGCTCGTAGACATCCGTCAGATACTTTGT
CACGTACTCGAACGACACAAACTCGCTCAAGTGGCATTTGCTGTCACCATTGGCGCGGCCATTATTGTTG
GCCAGGCTAATTCCATTAGCAGATGCGGCTGGCGTACCTGTGGGCTTCGCCGTCGTCAGCAATTGCTCGA
GTTCGCTTAATTGATTAATATTCGCATTGTAACGGTTATTGTTGCTGTTACTGTTACTGCTGCCGCCACC
GCTGCAAACGCTCAGCACTTCCGTTTCCGGTGCGGGCGCCATGTTGCCATTGCCATATGTTGCTGTTGCC
GTTGTTGTTGCTGTTGCGGTTGCCAGTGTTGCAGGTCCTGCAGGACCTCCGCTCTGATTGTGCTCGATGA
TGACAATGCAATTTGACAACTCATTAAAGTTCATTGAATTGTTATTAGCTGCAACACCGGTGCCGCAATT
GCTGCGGTCTGTCGTCCTTTCGTTTTCTGGCTGATGCTGCTTCTGCTGCTGCTGCTGCTGTTGCTGCTGC
TGTTGATGCTGCTGCAGCAGCAATGCCTCGCTGCAACTATTGCTGCGGTGTTGTCGCTGATCCCCCGGAG
CACTTGGCAC
